Addgene plasmid #43835: sZF4
Depositing lab: George Church. Depositing organization: Harvard Medical School. Publication: Barcoding cells using cell-surface programmable DNA-binding domains. Mali P, Aach J, Lee JH, Levner D, Nip L, Church GM. Nat Methods. 2013 Mar 17. doi: 10.1038/nmeth.2407. PubMed 23503053.
Backbone
  Vector backbone: pDisplay
  Backbone manufacturer: Invitrogen
  Vector type: Mammalian Expression
Growth in bacteria
  Bacterial resistance: Ampicillin, 100 μg/mL
  Growth temperature: 37°C
  Growth strain: Top10
  Copy number: Unknown
Gene/Insert
  Gene/Insert name: sZF4
  Species: Synthetic
  Insert size (bp): 315
  Promoter: CMV
  Tag / fusion protein: HA Flag (N terminal on insert); Myc (C terminal on insert)
  Cloning method: Restriction Enzyme; 5′ cloning site BglII (not destroyed); 3′ cloning site SacII (not destroyed)
  Sequencing primers: 5′ CMV_F
Terms and licenses: Academic/Nonprofit Terms; Industry Terms: Not Available to Industry
How to cite: sZF4 was a gift from George Church (Addgene plasmid # 43835 ; http://n2t.net/addgene:43835 ; RRID:Addgene_43835)
