[The description below was written by a language model from this plasmid's Addgene catalogue record.]
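Description:
sZF4 is a mammalian expression plasmid built on the commercial pDisplay backbone, a vector designed to route a protein of interest through the secretory pathway and anchor it on the outer face of the plasma membrane. In the standard pDisplay design this is done by fusing the insert between an N-terminal secretion leader and a C-terminal transmembrane anchor, although the record itself does not list these elements individually. The plasmid is propagated in E. coli under ampicillin selection. Its copy number is recorded as unknown, and no feature table is available to confirm the origin of replication or any mammalian selection marker.

The payload is a short synthetic insert of about 315 bp named sZF4, cloned between BglII and SacII sites that were both preserved, and expressed from the CMV promoter for strong constitutive transcription in mammalian cells. The name and the associated publication on barcoding cells with cell-surface programmable DNA-binding domains indicate that the insert encodes a surface-displayed zinc finger DNA-binding domain, though the record does not state its target sequence or finger composition. The insert is flanked by HA and Flag epitopes at the N terminus and a Myc epitope at the C terminus, which allow detection of the fusion protein and confirmation of its surface presentation by antibody staining.

In keeping with that publication, the construct is intended to decorate cells with a sequence-specific DNA-binding protein so that defined double-stranded DNA probes can bind the cell exterior, providing a programmable label for distinguishing or tracking cell populations. The numbering suggests it belongs to a series of related surface zinc finger constructs.
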