>Addgene plasmid #43835 | sZF4 | depositor partial sequence | sequence record 59218 | ZF4
GACTACAAGGATGACGACGATAAATCTAGACCCGGGGAGCGCCCCTTCCAGTGTCGCATTTGCATGCGGA
ACTTTTCGGCCCCCTCCAAGCTGGACCGGCATACCCGTACTCATACCGGTGAAAAACCGTTTCAGTGTCG
GATCTGTATGCGAAATTTCTCCGACGAGTCCAACCTGCGGCGGCATCTACGTACGCACACCGGCGAGAAG
CCATTCCAATGCCGAATATGCATGCGCAACTTCAGTCGGGTGGACAACCTGCCCCGGCACCTAAAAACCC
ACCTGAGGGGATCCCAACTAGTCAAAAGTGAACTG
