>Addgene plasmid #43835 | sZF4 | addgene partial sequence | sequence record 59757 | CMV-F 5'-CGCAAATGGGCGGTAGGCGTG-3'
AGCAGAGCTCTCTGGCTAACTAGAGAACCCACTGCTTACTGGCTTATCGAAATTAATACGACTCACTATA
GGGAGACCCAAGCTTGGTACCGAGCTCGGATCCACTAGTAACGGCCGCCAGTGTGCTGGAATTCGGCTTG
GGGATATCCACCATGGAGACAGACACACTCCTGCTATGGGTACTGCTGCTCTGGGTTCCAGGTTCCACTG
GTGACTATCCATATGATGTTCCAGATTATGCTGGGGCCCAGCCGGCCAGATCTGACTACAAGGATGACGA
CGATAAATCTAGACCCGGGGAGCGCCCCTTCCAGTGTCGCATTTGCATGCGGAACTTTTCGGCCCCCTCC
AAGCTGGACCGGCATACCCGTACTCATACCGGTGAAAAACCGTTTCAGTGTCGGATCTGTATGCGAAATT
TCTCCGACGAGTCCAACCTGCGGCGGCATCTACGTACGCACACCGGCGAGAAGCCATTCCAATGCCGAAT
ATGCATGCGCAACTTCAGTCGGGTGGACAACCTGCCCCGGCACCTAAAAACCCACCTGAGGGGATCCCAA
CTAGTCAAAAGTGAACTGCCGCGGCTGCAGGTCGACGAACAAAAACTCATCTCAGAAGAGGATCTGAATG
CTGTGGGCCAGGACACGCAGGAGGTCATCGTGGTGCCACACTCCTTGCCCTTTAAGGTGGTGGTGATCTC
AGCCATCCTGGCCCTGGTGGTGCTCACCATCATCTCCCTTATCATCCTCATCATGCTTTGGCAGAAGAAG
CCACGTTAGGCGGCCGCTCGAGATCAGCCTCGACTGTGCCTTCTAGTTGCCAGCCATCTGTTGTTTGCCC
CTCCCCCGTGCCTTCCTTGACCCTGGAAGGTGCCACTCCCACTGTCCTTTCCTAATAAAATGAGGAAATT
GCATCGCATTGTCTGAGTAGGTGTCATTCTATTCTGGGGGGTGGGGTGGGGCAGGACA
